Addgene plasmid #161681: IDG_KCNS1_OE_1
Purpose: Overexpresses KCNS1
Depositing lab: Mike McManus. Depositing organization: University of California, San Francisco (UCSF).
Backbone
  Vector backbone: pLX304
  Vector type: Mammalian Expression
  Selectable markers: Blasticidin
Growth in bacteria
  Bacterial resistance: Ampicillin, 100 μg/mL
  Growth temperature: 30°C
  Growth strain: NEB Stable
  Copy number: Low Copy
Gene/Insert
  Gene/Insert name: KCNS1
  Species: H. sapiens (human)
  Entrez Gene: KCNS1 (a.k.a. KV9.1)
  Tag / fusion protein: V5 (C terminal on backbone)
  Cloning method: Gateway Cloning
Terms and licenses: Academic/Nonprofit Terms; Industry Terms: Not Available to Industry
How to cite: IDG_KCNS1_OE_1 was a gift from Mike McManus (Addgene plasmid # 161681 ; http://n2t.net/addgene:161681 ; RRID:Addgene_161681)
