[The description below was written by a language model from this plasmid's Addgene catalogue record and pLannotate feature annotations shown in this document.]
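Description:
IDG_KCNS1_OE_1 is a 9.3 kb overexpression plasmid for human KCNS1 (Kv9.1) built in the pLX304 backbone. The catalogue lists it simply as a mammalian expression vector, but the feature table shows the architecture of a third-generation, self-inactivating HIV-1 lentiviral transfer vector. An RSV promoter fused to a truncated 5' LTR drives the genomic RNA, followed by the Ψ packaging signal with a gag fragment, the Rev response element for Rev-dependent nuclear export, a cPPT/CTS element, and a ΔU3 3' LTR that disables LTR promoter activity after integration. In bacteria the plasmid carries a ColE1/pUC-type origin and the β-lactamase gene for ampicillin selection. The record lists it as low copy and propagated in a recombination-tolerant strain, as is common for LTR-containing plasmids. An f1 origin, SV40 origin and poly(A) signal, and lac-region remnants are backbone carry-over.

Between the LTRs sit two expression units. A human PGK promoter drives blasticidin S deaminase, allowing blasticidin selection of transfected or transduced mammalian cells. Downstream, the CMV enhancer/promoter drives the KCNS1 open reading frame, which was introduced by Gateway recombination and is therefore flanked by attB1 and attB2 sites. The attB2 site is followed by a backbone-encoded V5 epitope, listed as a C-terminal tag on the protein for antibody detection. A WPRE after the tag enhances transcript stability and expression.

KCNS1 is annotated as a modulatory potassium channel subunit that does not form functional channels alone but co-assembles with KCNB1 and KCNB2 and alters their activation and deactivation kinetics. The stated purpose is overexpression of KCNS1 in mammalian cells.
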