Features (pLannotate 1.2.2; 31 found; start..end, strand, type, name):
     77..380     +  enhancer       CMV enhancer: human cytomegalovirus immediate early enhancer
    381..584     +  promoter       CMV promoter: human cytomegalovirus (CMV) immediate early promoter
    608..628     +  protein_bind   attB1: mutant version of attB; core recombination site for the Gateway® BP reaction BP Clonase™
    634..2211    +  CDS            KCNS1: KCNS1_HUMAN - Experimental evidence at protein level: Swiss-Prot protein existence level 1. Potassium channel subunit that does not form functional channels by itself. Can form functional heterotetrameric channels with KCNB1 and KCNB2; modulates the delayed rectifier voltage-gated potassium channel activation and deactivation rates of KCNB1 and KCNB2 (PubMed:10484328). From Homo sapiens (Human).
   2213..2233    -  protein_bind   attB2: mutant version of attB; core recombination site for the Gateway® BP reaction BP Clonase™
   2236..2277    +  CDS            V5 tag: epitope tag from simian virus 5
   2319..2907    +  misc_feature   WPRE: woodchuck hepatitis virus posttranscriptional regulatory element
   2958..2977    +  misc_feature   cPPT/CTS (fragment): central polypurine tract and central termination sequence of HIV-1
   2979..3212    +  LTR            3' LTR (ΔU3): self-inactivating 3' long terminal repeat (LTR) from HIV-1
   3290..3411    +  polyA_signal   SV40 poly(A) signal: SV40 polyadenylation signal
   3451..3586    +  rep_origin     SV40 ori: SV40 origin of replication
   3607..3625    -  promoter       T7 promoter: promoter for bacteriophage T7 RNA polymerase
   3633..3788    +  CDS            lacZα (fragment): LacZα fragment of β-galactosidase; lacZ fragment
   3793..4221    +  rep_origin     f1 ori (sequence partly withheld): f1 bacteriophage origin of replication; arrow indicates direction of (+) strand synthesis
   4274..4378    +  promoter       AmpR promoter: bla
   4379..5239    +  CDS            AmpR: β-lactamase; bla; confers resistance to ampicillin, carbenicillin, and related antibiotics
   5410..5998    +  rep_origin     ori: high-copy-number ColE1/pMB1/pBR322/pUC origin of replication
   6181..6273    +  CDS            lacI (fragment): lac repressor; lacI; The lac repressor binds to the lac operator to inhibit transcription in E. coli. This inhibition can be relieved by adding lactose or isopropyl-β-D-thiogalactopyranoside (IPTG).
   6286..6307    +  protein_bind   CAP binding site: CAP binding activates transcription in the presence of cAMP. E. coli catabolite activator protein
   6322..6352    +  promoter       lac promoter: promoter for the E. coli lac operon
   6360..6376    +  protein_bind   lac operator: The lac repressor binds to the lac operator to inhibit transcription in E. coli. This inhibition can be relieved by adding lactose or isopropyl-β-D-thiogalactopyranoside (IPTG). lac repressor encoded by lacI
   6421..6439    +  promoter       T3 promoter: promoter for bacteriophage T3 RNA polymerase
   6467..6693    +  promoter       RSV promoter: Rous sarcoma virus enhancer/promoter
   6694..6874    +  LTR            5' LTR (truncated): truncated 5' long terminal repeat (LTR) from HIV-1
   6921..7046    +  misc_feature   HIV-1 Ψ: packaging signal of human immunodeficiency virus type 1
   7030..7393    +  CDS            HIV-1 gag (fragment): gag protein from human immunodeficiency virus 1; gag
   7539..7772    +  misc_feature   RRE: The Rev response element (RRE) of HIV-1 allows for Rev-dependent mRNA export from the nucleus to the cytoplasm.
   8149..8175    +  CDS            Rev (fragment): human immunodeficiency virus 1 (HIV-1) Rev protein; rev; enhances nuclear export of unspliced and incompletely spliced viral mRNAs
   8176..8676    +  promoter       hPGK promoter: human phosphoglycerate kinase 1 promoter
   8688..9083    +  CDS            BSD: blasticidin S deaminase; Aspergillus terreus BSD; confers resistance to blasticidin
   9143..9260    +  misc_feature   cPPT/CTS: central polypurine tract and central termination sequence of HIV-1
>Addgene plasmid #161681 | IDG_KCNS1_OE_1 | addgene full sequence | sequence record 319715 | Addgene NGS Result
GGCTCGAGGGGGCCCGGGGTTATTAATAGTAATCAATTACGGGGTCATTAGTTCATAGCCCATATATGGA
GTTCCGCGTTACATAACTTACGGTAAATGGCCCGCCTGGCTGACCGCCCAACGACCCCCGCCCATTGACG
TCAATAATGACGTATGTTCCCATAGTAACGCCAATAGGGACTTTCCATTGACGTCAATGGGTGGAGTATT
TACGGTAAACTGCCCACTTGGCAGTACATCAAGTGTATCATATGCCAAGTACGCCCCCTATTGACGTCAA
TGACGGTAAATGGCCCGCCTGGCATTATGCCCAGTACATGACCTTATGGGACTTTCCTACTTGGCAGTAC
ATCTACGTATTAGTCATCGCTATTACCATGGTGATGCGGTTTTGGCAGTACATCAATGGGCGTGGATAGC
GGTTTGACTCACGGGGATTTCCAAGTCTCCACCCCATTGACGTCAATGGGAGTTTGTTTTGGCACCAAAA
TCAACGGGACTTTCCAAAATGTCGTAACAACTCCGCCCCATTGACGCAAATGGGCGGTAGGCGTGTACGG
TGGGAGGTCTATATAAGCAGAGCTCTCTGGCTAACTGTCGGGATCAACAAGTTTGTACAAAAAAGCAGGC
ACCATGCTGATGCTGCTGGTCCGGGGAACACACTATGAGAACCTCCGGTCTAAAGTGGTGCTGCCAACAC
CCCTAGGAGGGAGGAGCACTGAAACCTTTGTGAGCGAGTTCCCGGGCCCCGACACCGGGATCCGCTGGCG
GCGAAGCGACGAGGCGCTGCGCGTGAACGTGGGTGGCGTGCGGCGGCAGCTGAGCGCGCGCGCCCTGGCG
CGCTTCCCGGGCACGCGGCTGGGCCGCCTGCAGGCCGCGGCGTCGGAGGAGCAGGCGCGGCGCCTGTGCG
ACGACTACGACGAGGCGGCGCGCGAATTCTACTTCGACCGGCACCCGGGCTTCTTCCTGAGCCTGCTGCA
CTTCTACCGCACTGGCCACCTGCACGTGCTCGACGAGCTGTGCGTCTTCGCCTTTGGCCAGGAGGCCGAC
TACTGGGGCCTAGGCGAGAACGCGCTTGCCGCGTGCTGCCGCGCGCGCTACCTGGAGAGGCGGCTGACCC
AGCCGCACGCCTGGGACGAGGACAGCGACACGCCGAGCAGCGTGGACCCGTGCCCCGACGAGATCTCCGA
CGTGCAGCGAGAACTGGCGCGCTATGGCGCGGCGCGCTGTGGCCGCCTGCGCCGCCGCCTCTGGCTGACC
ATGGAGAACCCGGGCTACTCGCTGCCGAGCAAGCTCTTCAGCTGCGTCTCCATCAGCGTGGTGCTCGCCT
CCATCGCCGCCATGTGCATCCACAGCCTGCCCGAGTACCAGGCCCGCGAGGCGGCGGCCGCCGTGGCTGC
GGTGGCCGCGGGCCGCAGCCCGGAAGGCGTGCGCGACGACCCGGTGCTGCGACGCCTCGAGTACTTCTGC
ATCGCCTGGTTCAGCTTCGAGGTGTCGTCGCGCCTCCTGCTGGCGCCCAGTACGCGCAACTTCTTCTGCC
ACCCGCTCAACCTCATCGACATTGTGTCTGTGCTGCCCTTCTATCTCACGCTGCTGGCTGGTGTGGCACT
GGGCGACCAGGGCGGCAAGGAGTTCGGCCACCTGGGCAAGGTGGTGCAGGTGTTCCGCCTCATGCGCATC
TTCCGCGTACTCAAGTTGGCGCGCCATTCCACCGGGCTGCGCTCGCTGGGAGCCACGCTCAAGCACAGCT
ACCGTGAGGTGGGCATCTTGCTGCTGTACCTGGCTGTGGGTGTGTCAGTGTTCTCTGGTGTGGCCTACAC
AGCTGAAAAGGAGGAGGACGTGGGCTTTAACACCATCCCAGCCTGCTGGTGGTGGGGCACAGTGAGCATG
ACCACCGTGGGCTATGGGGATGTGGTGCCAGTGACGGTGGCTGGCAAGCTGGCAGCCTCAGGCTGCATCC
TAGGGGGCATCCTGGTGGTAGCACTCCCCATCACCATCATCTTCAACAAGTTCTCCCACTTCTACCGGCG
CCAGAAGGCTCTGGAGGCAGCCGTGCGCAACAGCAACCACCAAGAGTTTGAGGACTTGCTGAGCAGCGTT
GATGGGGTGTCGGAGGCATCTCTGGAGACATCCCGAGAAACCTCTCAGGAGGGACAGTCTGCAGATCTAG
AGAGCCAGGCCCCCAGTGAGCCTCCACACCCTCAGATGTATACAGCTTTCTTGTACAAAGTGGTTGGTAA
GCCTATCCCTAACCCTCTCCTCGGTCTCGATTCTACGTAGTAATGAGCTAGCGCTAACCGGTGGCGCGTT
AAGTCGACAATCAACCTCTGGATTACAAAATTTGTGAAAGATTGACTGGTATTCTTAACTATGTTGCTCC
TTTTACGCTATGTGGATACGCTGCTTTAATGCCTTTGTATCATGCTATTGCTTCCCGTATGGCTTTCATT
TTCTCCTCCTTGTATAAATCCTGGTTGCTGTCTCTTTATGAGGAGTTGTGGCCCGTTGTCAGGCAACGTG
GCGTGGTGTGCACTGTGTTTGCTGACGCAACCCCCACTGGTTGGGGCATTGCCACCACCTGTCAGCTCCT
TTCCGGGACTTTCGCTTTCCCCCTCCCTATTGCCACGGCGGAACTCATCGCCGCCTGCCTTGCCCGCTGC
TGGACAGGGGCTCGGCTGTTGGGCACTGACAATTCCGTGGTGTTGTCGGGGAAATCATCGTCCTTTCCTT
GGCTGCTCGCCTGTGTTGCCACCTGGATTCTGCGCGGGACGTCCTTCTGCTACGTCCCTTCGGCCCTCAA
TCCAGCGGACCTTCCTTCCCGCGGCCTGCTGCCGGCTCTGCGGCCTCTTCCGCGTCTTCGCCTTCGCCCT
CAGACGAGTCGGATCTCCCTTTGGGCCGCCTCCCCGCGTCGACTTTAAGACCAATGACTTACAAGGCAGC
TGTAGATCTTAGCCACTTTTTAAAAGAAAAGGGGGGACTGGAAGGGCTAATTCACTCCCAACGAAGACAA
GATCTGCTTTTTGCTTGTACTGGGTCTCTCTGGTTAGACCAGATCTGAGCCTGGGAGCTCTCTGGCTAAC
TAGGGAACCCACTGCTTAAGCCTCAATAAAGCTTGCCTTGAGTGCTTCAAGTAGTGTGTGCCCGTCTGTT
GTGTGACTCTGGTAACTAGAGATCCCTCAGACCCTTTTAGTCAGTGTGGAAAATCTCTAGCAGTACGTAT
AGTAGTTCATGTCATCTTATTATTCAGTATTTATAACTTGCAAAGAAATGAATATCAGAGAGTGAGAGGA
ACTTGTTTATTGCAGCTTATAATGGTTACAAATAAAGCAATAGCATCACAAATTTCACAAATAAAGCATT
TTTTTCACTGCATTCTAGTTGTGGTTTGTCCAAACTCATCAATGTATCTTATCATGTCTGGCTCTAGCTA
TCCCGCCCCTAACTCCGCCCATCCCGCCCCTAACTCCGCCCAGTTCCGCCCATTCTCCGCCCCATGGCTG
ACTAATTTTTTTTATTTATGCAGAGGCCGAGGCCGCCTCGGCCTCTGAGCTATTCCAGAAGTAGTGAGGA
GGCTTTTTTGGAGGCCTAGGGACGTACCCAATTCGCCCTATAGTGAGTCGTATTACGCGCGCTCACTGGC
CGTCGTTTTACAACGTCGTGACTGGGAAAACCCTGGCGTTACCCAACTTAATCGCCTTGCAGCACATCCC
CCTTTCGCCAGCTGGCGTAATAGCGAAGAGGCCCGCACCGATCGCCCTTCCCAACAGTTGCGCAGCCTGA
ATGGCGAATGGG
[124 nt withheld, positions 3793-3916]
C
[91 nt withheld, positions 3918-4008]
A
[49 nt withheld, positions 4010-4058]
CCTTTGACGTTGGAGTCCACGTTCTTT
[37 nt withheld, positions 4086-4122]
ACCCTATCTCGGTCTATTCTTTTGATTTATAAGGGATTTTGCCGATTTCGGCCTATTGGTTAAAAAATGA
GCTGATTTAACAAAAATTTAACGCGAATTTTAACAAAATATTAACGCTTACAATTTAGGTGGCACTTTTC
GGGGAAATGTGCGCGGAACCCCTATTTGTTTATTTTTCTAAATACATTCAAATATGTATCCGCTCATGAG
ACAATAACCCTGATAAATGCTTCAATAATATTGAAAAAGGAAGAGTATGAGTATTCAACATTTCCGTGTC
GCCCTTATTCCCTTTTTTGCGGCATTTTGCCTTCCTGTTTTTGCTCACCCAGAAACGCTGGTGAAAGTAA
AAGATGCTGAAGATCAGTTGGGTGCACGAGTGGGTTACATCGAACTGGATCTCAACAGCGGTAAGATCCT
TGAGAGTTTTCGCCCCGAAGAACGTTTTCCAATGATGAGCACTTTTAAAGTTCTGCTATGTGGCGCGGTA
TTATCCCGTATTGACGCCGGGCAAGAGCAACTCGGTCGCCGCATACACTATTCTCAGAATGACTTGGTTG
AGTACTCACCAGTCACAGAAAAGCATCTTACGGATGGCATGACAGTAAGAGAATTATGCAGTGCTGCCAT
AACCATGAGTGATAACACTGCGGCCAACTTACTTCTGACAACGATCGGAGGACCGAAGGAGCTAACCGCT
TTTTTGCACAACATGGGGGATCATGTAACTCGCCTTGATCGTTGGGAACCGGAGCTGAATGAAGCCATAC
CAAACGACGAGCGTGACACCACGATGCCTGTAGCAATGGCAACAACGTTGCGCAAACTATTAACTGGCGA
ACTACTTACTCTAGCTTCCCGGCAACAATTAATAGACTGGATGGAGGCGGATAAAGTTGCAGGACCACTT
CTGCGCTCGGCCCTTCCGGCTGGCTGGTTTATTGCTGATAAATCTGGAGCCGGTGAGCGTGGGTCTCGCG
GTATCATTGCAGCACTGGGGCCAGATGGTAAGCCCTCCCGTATCGTAGTTATCTACACGACGGGGAGTCA
GGCAACTATGGATGAACGAAATAGACAGATCGCTGAGATAGGTGCCTCACTGATTAAGCATTGGTAACTG
TCAGACCAAGTTTACTCATATATACTTTAGATTGATTTAAAACTTCATTTTTAATTTAAAAGGATCTAGG
TGAAGATCCTTTTTGATAATCTCATGACCAAAATCCCTTAACGTGAGTTTTCGTTCCACTGAGCGTCAGA
CCCCGTAGAAAAGATCAAAGGATCTTCTTGAGATCCTTTTTTTCTGCGCGTAATCTGCTGCTTGCAAACA
AAAAAACCACCGCTACCAGCGGTGGTTTGTTTGCCGGATCAAGAGCTACCAACTCTTTTTCCGAAGGTAA
CTGGCTTCAGCAGAGCGCAGATACCAAATACTGTTCTTCTAGTGTAGCCGTAGTTAGGCCACCACTTCAA
GAACTCTGTAGCACCGCCTACATACCTCGCTCTGCTAATCCTGTTACCAGTGGCTGCTGCCAGTGGCGAT
AAGTCGTGTCTTACCGGGTTGGACTCAAGACGATAGTTACCGGATAAGGCGCAGCGGTCGGGCTGAACGG
GGGGTTCGTGCACACAGCCCAGCTTGGAGCGAACGACCTACACCGAACTGAGATACCTACAGCGTGAGCT
ATGAGAAAGCGCCACGCTTCCCGAAGGGAGAAAGGCGGACAGGTATCCGGTAAGCGGCAGGGTCGGAACA
GGAGAGCGCACGAGGGAGCTTCCAGGGGGAAACGCCTGGTATCTTTATAGTCCTGTCGGGTTTCGCCACC
TCTGACTTGAGCGTCGATTTTTGTGATGCTCGTCAGGGGGGCGGAGCCTATGGAAAAACGCCAGCAACGC
GGCCTTTTTACGGTTCCTGGCCTTTTGCTGGCCTTTTGCTCACATGTTCTTTCCTGCGTTATCCCCTGAT
TCTGTGGATAACCGTATTACCGCCTTTGAGTGAGCTGATACCGCTCGCCGCAGCCGAACGACCGAGCGCA
GCGAGTCAGTGAGCGAGGAAGCGGAAGAGCGCCCAATACGCAAACCGCCTCTCCCCGCGCGTTGGCCGAT
TCATTAATGCAGCTGGCACGACAGGTTTCCCGACTGGAAAGCGGGCAGTGAGCGCAACGCAATTAATGTG
AGTTAGCTCACTCATTAGGCACCCCAGGCTTTACACTTTATGCTTCCGGCTCGTATGTTGTGTGGAATTG
TGAGCGGATAACAATTTCACACAGGAAACAGCTATGACCATGATTACGCCAAGCGCGCAATTAACCCTCA
CTAAAGGGAACAAAAGCTGGAGCTGCAAGCTTAATGTAGTCTTATGCAATACTCTTGTAGTCTTGCAACA
TGGTAACGATGAGTTAGCAACATGCCTTACAAGGAGAGAAAAAGCACCGTGCATGCCGATTGGTGGAAGT
AAGGTGGTACGATCGTGCCTTATTAGGAAGGCAACAGACGGGTCTGACATGGATTGGACGAACCACTGAA
TTGCCGCATTGCAGAGATATTGTATTTAAGTGCCTAGCTCGATACATAAACGGGTCTCTCTGGTTAGACC
AGATCTGAGCCTGGGAGCTCTCTGGCTAACTAGGGAACCCACTGCTTAAGCCTCAATAAAGCTTGCCTTG
AGTGCTTCAAGTAGTGTGTGCCCGTCTGTTGTGTGACTCTGGTAACTAGAGATCCCTCAGACCCTTTTAG
TCAGTGTGGAAAATCTCTAGCAGTGGCGCCCGAACAGGGACTTGAAAGCGAAAGGGAAACCAGAGGAGCT
CTCTCGACGCAGGACTCGGCTTGCTGAAGCGCGCACGGCAAGAGGCGAGGGGCGGCGACTGGTGAGTACG
CCAAAAATTTTGACTAGCGGAGGCTAGAAGGAGAGAGATGGGTGCGAGAGCGTCAGTATTAAGCGGGGGA
GAATTAGATCGCGATGGGAAAAAATTCGGTTAAGGCCAGGGGGAAAGAAAAAATATAAATTAAAACATAT
AGTATGGGCAAGCAGGGAGCTAGAACGATTCGCAGTTAATCCTGGCCTGTTAGAAACATCAGAAGGCTGT
AGACAAATACTGGGACAGCTACAACCATCCCTTCAGACAGGATCAGAAGAACTTAGATCATTATATAATA
CAGTAGCAACCCTCTATTGTGTGCATCAAAGGATAGAGATAAAAGACACCAAGGAAGCTTTAGACAAGAT
AGAGGAAGAGCAAAACAAAAGTAAGACCACCGCACAGCAAGCGGCCGCTGATCTTCAGACCTGGAGGAGG
AGATATGAGGGACAATTGGAGAAGTGAATTATATAAATATAAAGTAGTAAAAATTGAACCATTAGGAGTA
GCACCCACCAAGGCAAAGAGAAGAGTGGTGCAGAGAGAAAAAAGAGCAGTGGGAATAGGAGCTTTGTTCC
TTGGGTTCTTGGGAGCAGCAGGAAGCACTATGGGCGCAGCGTCAATGACGCTGACGGTACAGGCCAGACA
ATTATTGTCTGGTATAGTGCAGCAGCAGAACAATTTGCTGAGGGCTATTGAGGCGCAACAGCATCTGTTG
CAACTCACAGTCTGGGGCATCAAGCAGCTCCAGGCAAGAATCCTGGCTGTGGAAAGATACCTAAAGGATC
AACAGCTCCTGGGGATTTGGGGTTGCTCTGGAAAACTCATTTGCACCACTGCTGTGCCTTGGAATGCTAG
TTGGAGTAATAAATCTCTGGAACAGATTTGGAATCACACGACCTGGATGGAGTGGGACAGAGAAATTAAC
AATTACACAAGCTTAATACACTCCTTAATTGAAGAATCGCAAAACCAGCAAGAAAAGAATGAACAAGAAT
TATTGGAATTAGATAAATGGGCAAGTTTGTGGAATTGGTTTAACATAACAAATTGGCTGTGGTATATAAA
ATTATTCATAATGATAGTAGGAGGCTTGGTAGGTTTAAGAATAGTTTTTGCTGTACTTTCTATAGTGAAT
AGAGTTAGGCAGGGATATTCACCATTATCGTTTCAGACCCACCTCCCAACCCCGAGGGGACCCTTGCGCC
TTTTCCAAGGCAGCCCTGGGTTTGCGCAGGGACGCGGCTGCTCTGGGCGTGGTTCCGGGAAACGCAGCGG
CGCCGACCCTGGGTCTCGCACATTCTTCACGTCCGTTCGCAGCGTCACCCGGATCTTCGCCGCTACCCTT
GTGGGCCCCCCGGCGACGCTTCCTGCTCCGCCCCTAAGTCGGGAAGGTTCCTTGCGGTTCGCGGCGTGCC
GGACGTGACAAACGGAAGCCGCACGTCTCACTAGTACCCTCGCAGACGGACAGCGCCAGGGAGCAATGGC
AGCGCGCCGACCGCGATGGGCTGTGGCCAATAGCGGCTGCTCAGCAGGGCGCGCCGAGAGCAGCGGCCGG
GAAGGGGCGGTGCGGGAGGCGGGGTGTGGGGCGGTAGTGTGGGCCCTGTTCCTGCCCGCGCGGTGTTCCG
CATTCTGCAAGCCTCCGGAGCGCACGTCGGCAGTCGGCTCCCTCGTTGACCGAATCACCGACCTCTCTCC
CCAGGGGGTACCACCATGGCCAAGCCTTTGTCTCAAGAAGAATCCACCCTCATTGAAAGAGCAACGGCTA
CAATCAACAGCATCCCCATCTCTGAAGACTACAGCGTCGCCAGCGCAGCTCTCTCTAGCGACGGCCGCAT
CTTCACTGGTGTCAATGTATATCATTTTACTGGGGGACCTTGTGCAGAACTCGTGGTGCTGGGCACTGCT
GCTGCTGCGGCAGCTGGCAACCTGACTTGTATCGTCGCGATCGGAAATGAGAACAGGGGCATCTTGAGCC
CCTGCGGACGGTGCCGACAGGTGCTTCTCGATCTGCATCCTGGGATCAAAGCCATAGTGAAGGACAGTGA
TGGACAGCCGACGGCAGTTGGGATTCGTGAATTGCTGCCCTCTGGTTATGTGTGGGAGGGCCTGCAGCTG
CAGTAGTAAGAATTCTAGATCTTGAGACAAATGGCAGTATTCATCCACAATTTTAAAAGAAAAGGGGGGA
TTGGGGGGTACAGTGCAGGGGAAAGAATAGTAGACATAATAGCAACAGACATACAAACTAAAGAATTACA
AAAACAAATTACAAAAATTCAAAATTTTCGGGTTTATTACAGGGACAGCAGAGATCCACTTTGGCGCC
