>Addgene plasmid #161681 | IDG_KCNS1_OE_1 | depositor partial sequence | sequence record 313380 | Partial Sequence
ATGCTGATGCTGCTGGTCCGGGGAACACACTATGAGAACCTCCGGTCTAAAGTGGTGCTGCCAACACCCC
TAGGAGGGAGGAGCACTGAAACCTTTGTGAGCGAGTTCCCGGGCCCCGACACCGGGATCCGCTGGCGGCG
AAGCGACGAGGCGCTGCGCGTGAACGTGGGTGGCGTGCGGCGGCAGCTGAGCGCGCGCGCCCTGGCGCGC
TTCCCGGGCACGCGGCTGGGCCGCCTGCAGGCCGCGGCGTCGGAGGAGCAGGCGCGGCGCCTGTGCGACG
ACTACGACGAGGCGGCGCGCGAATTCTACTTCGACCGGCACCCGGGCTTCTTCCTGAGCCTGCTGCACTT
CTACCGCACTGGCCACCTGCACGTGCTCGACGAGCTGTGCGTCTTCGCCTTTGGCCAGGAGGCCGACTAC
TGGGGCCTAGGCGAGAACGCGCTTGCCGCGTGCTGCCGCGCGCGCTACCTGGAGAGGCGGCTGACCCAGC
CGCACGCCTGGGACGAGGACAGCGACACGCCGAGCAGCGTGGACCCGTGCCCCGACGAGATCTCCGACGT
GCAGCGAGAACTGGCGCGCTATGGCGCGGCGCGCTGTGGCCGCCTGCGCCGCCGCCTCTGGCTGACCATG
GAGAACCCGGGCTACTCGCTGCCGAGCAAGCTCTTCAGCTGCGTCTCCATCAGCGTGGTGCTCGCCTCCA
TCGCCGCCATGTGCATCCACAGCCTGCCCGAGTACCAGGCCCGCGAGGCGGCGGCCGCCGTGGCTGCGGT
GGCCGCGGGCCGCAGCCCGGAAGGCGTGCGCGACGACCCGGTGCTGCGACGCCTCGAGTACTTCTGCATC
GCCTGGTTCAGCTTCGAGGTGTCGTCGCGCCTCCTGCTGGCGCCCAGTACGCGCAACTTCTTCTGCCACC
CGCTCAACCTCATCGACATTGTGTCTGTGCTGCCCTTCTATCTCACGCTGCTGGCTGGTGTGGCACTGGG
CGACCAGGGCGGCAAGGAGTTCGGCCACCTGGGCAAGGTGGTGCAGGTGTTCCGCCTCATGCGCATCTTC
CGCGTACTCAAGTTGGCGCGCCATTCCACCGGGCTGCGCTCGCTGGGAGCCACGCTCAAGCACAGCTACC
GTGAGGTGGGCATCTTGCTGCTGTACCTGGCTGTGGGTGTGTCAGTGTTCTCTGGTGTGGCCTACACAGC
TGAAAAGGAGGAGGACGTGGGCTTTAACACCATCCCAGCCTGCTGGTGGTGGGGCACAGTGAGCATGACC
ACCGTGGGCTATGGGGATGTGGTGCCAGTGACGGTGGCTGGCAAGCTGGCAGCCTCAGGCTGCATCCTAG
GGGGCATCCTGGTGGTAGCACTCCCCATCACCATCATCTTCAACAAGTTCTCCCACTTCTACCGGCGCCA
GAAGGCTCTGGAGGCAGCCGTGCGCAACAGCAACCACCAAGAGTTTGAGGACTTGCTGAGCAGCGTTGAT
GGGGTGTCGGAGGCATCTCTGGAGACATCCCGAGAAACCTCTCAGGAGGGACAGTCTGCAGATCTAGAGA
GCCAGGCCCCCAGTGAGCCTCCACACCCTCAGATGTATACAGCTTTCTTGTACAAAGTGGTTGGTAAGCC
TATCCCTAACCCTCTCCTCGGTCTCGATTCTACGTAG
